Addgene plasmid #209092: pCX:γB2-EC5-VenusΔN3C9-P3
Purpose: mVenus-inserted PcdhgB2
Depositing lab: Takeharu Nagai. Depositing organization: The University of Osaka. Publication: Development of FRET-based indicators for visualizing homophilic trans interaction of a clustered protocadherin. Kanadome T, Hoshino N, Nagai T, Matsuda T, Yagi T. Sci Rep. 2021 Nov 15;11(1):22237. doi: 10.1038/s41598-021-01481-2. PubMed 34782670.
Backbone
  Vector backbone: pCX
  Backbone size w/o insert (bp): 4778
  Vector type: Mammalian Expression
Growth in bacteria
  Bacterial resistance: Ampicillin, 100 μg/mL
  Growth temperature: 37°C
  Growth strain: DH5alpha
  Copy number: High Copy
Gene/Insert
  Gene/Insert name: PcdhgB2
  Species: M. musculus (mouse)
  Insert size (bp): 3540
  Entrez Gene: Pcdhgb2
  Promoter: Chicken β-actin
  Tag / fusion protein: PA tag (C terminal on insert)
  Cloning method: Restriction Enzyme; 5′ cloning site EcoRI (not destroyed); 3′ cloning site EcoRI (not destroyed)
  Sequencing primers: 5′ CTTCTGGCGTGTGACCGG; 3′ CCATATGTCCTTCCGAGTG
Terms and licenses: Academic/Nonprofit Terms; Industry Terms: Not Available to Industry
How to cite: pCX:γB2-EC5-VenusΔN3C9-P3 was a gift from Takeharu Nagai (Addgene plasmid # 209092 ; http://n2t.net/addgene:209092 ; RRID:Addgene_209092)
