[The description below was written by a language model from this plasmid's Addgene catalogue record and pLannotate feature annotations shown in this document.]
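Description:
pCX:γB2-EC5-VenusΔN3C9-P3 is a mammalian expression plasmid built on the pCX backbone that encodes mouse protocadherin gamma B2 (Pcdhgb2), a clustered protocadherin, with an mVenus fluorescent protein inserted within the protein and a PA epitope tag at the C terminus. The name suggests that the Venus moiety sits in the fifth extracellular cadherin domain (EC5) and is a truncated variant lacking a few residues at its N and C termini, although the catalogue fields do not spell out the exact insertion point. The roughly 3.5 kb insert was cloned between EcoRI sites. In the 8.3 kb sequenced record the automated annotation labels this long open reading frame as human PCDHGB1, which is a homology-based match to the related mouse protocadherin; the embedded Venus and the PA tag are not annotated separately.

Expression is driven by the CAG-type arrangement typical of pCX: the CMV immediate early enhancer, the chicken β-actin promoter and a chimeric β-actin/β-globin intron, which together give strong constitutive transcription in mammalian cells. The transcript is terminated by the rabbit β-globin polyadenylation signal, and the short HBB fragments flanking the insert are remnants of the globin sequences in this cassette. An SV40 origin allows episomal replication in cells expressing large T antigen, and no mammalian selection marker is annotated. In E. coli the plasmid is maintained through a high-copy ColE1/pUC origin with ampicillin resistance. The associated work developed FRET-based indicators for visualising homophilic trans interactions of a clustered protocadherin between cells, and this Venus-inserted construct presumably serves as one fluorescent partner in that system.
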