Features (pLannotate 1.2.2; 18 found; start..end, strand, type, name):
      5..384     +  enhancer       CMV enhancer: human cytomegalovirus immediate early enhancer
    386..661     +  promoter       chicken β-actin promoter: No description available
    662..1678    +  intron         chimeric intron: chimera between introns from chicken β-actin and rabbit β-globin
   1676..1732    +  CDS            HBB (fragment): HBB_LEPEU - Experimental evidence at protein level: Swiss-Prot protein existence level 1. Involved in oxygen transport from the lung to the various peripheral tissues. From Lepus europaeus (European hare).
   1778..5221    +  CDS            PCDHGB1: PCDGD_HUMAN - Experimental evidence at protein level: Swiss-Prot protein existence level 1. Potential calcium-dependent cell-adhesion protein. May be involved in the establishment and maintenance of specific neuronal connections in the brain. From Homo sapiens (Human).
   5261..5338    +  CDS            HBB (fragment): HBB_PONPY - Experimental evidence at transcript level: Swiss-Prot protein existence level 2. Involved in oxygen transport from the lung to the various peripheral tissues. From Pongo pygmaeus (Bornean orangutan).
   5409..5464    +  polyA_signal   β-globin poly(A) signal: rabbit β-globin polyadenylation signal (Gil and Proudfoot, 1987)
   5849..5865    -  protein_bind   lac operator: The lac repressor binds to the lac operator to inhibit transcription in E. coli. This inhibition can be relieved by adding lactose or isopropyl-β-D-thiogalactopyranoside (IPTG). lac repressor encoded by lacI
   5873..5903    -  promoter       lac promoter: promoter for the E. coli lac operon
   5918..5939    -  protein_bind   CAP binding site: CAP binding activates transcription in the presence of cAMP. E. coli catabolite activator protein
   5952..5991    -  CDS            lacI (fragment): lac repressor; lacI; The lac repressor binds to the lac operator to inhibit transcription in E. coli. This inhibition can be relieved by adding lactose or isopropyl-β-D-thiogalactopyranoside (IPTG).
   5998..6020    +  promoter       SV40 promoter (fragment): SV40 enhancer and early promoter
   6044..6179    +  rep_origin     SV40 ori: SV40 origin of replication
   6199..6333    +  polyA_signal   SV40 poly(A) signal: SV40 polyadenylation signal
   6335..6389    -  CDS            lacI (fragment): lac repressor; lacI; The lac repressor binds to the lac operator to inhibit transcription in E. coli. This inhibition can be relieved by adding lactose or isopropyl-β-D-thiogalactopyranoside (IPTG).
   6572..7160    -  rep_origin     ori: high-copy-number ColE1/pMB1/pBR322/pUC origin of replication
   7331..8191    -  CDS            AmpR: β-lactamase; bla; confers resistance to ampicillin, carbenicillin, and related antibiotics
   8192..8296    -  promoter       AmpR promoter: bla
>Addgene plasmid #209092 | pCX:γB2-EC5-VenusΔN3C9-P3 | addgene full sequence | sequence record 417739 | Addgene NGS Result
GGTCGACATTGATTATTGACTAGTTATTAATAGTAATCAATTACGGGGTCATTAGTTCATAGCCCATATA
TGGAGTTCCGCGTTACATAACTTACGGTAAATGGCCCGCCTGGCTGACCGCCCAACGACCCCCGCCCATT
GACGTCAATAATGACGTATGTTCCCATAGTAACGCCAATAGGGACTTTCCATTGACGTCAATGGGTGGAG
TATTTACGGTAAACTGCCCACTTGGCAGTACATCAAGTGTATCATATGCCAAGTACGCCCCCTATTGACG
TCAATGACGGTAAATGGCCCGCCTGGCATTATGCCCAGTACATGACCTTATGGGACTTTCCTACTTGGCA
GTACATCTACGTATTAGTCATCGCTATTACCATGGTCGAGGTGAGCCCCACGTTCTGCTTCACTCTCCCC
ATCTCCCCCCCCTCCCCACCCCCAATTTTGTATTTATTTATTTTTTAATTATTTTGTGCAGCGATGGGGG
CGGGGGGGGGGGGGGSGSGCGCCAGGSGGGGGGGGGGGGGGGGAGGGGGGGGGSGGGGSGAGGCGGAGAG
GTGCGGCGGCAGCCAATCAGAGCGGCGCGCTCCGAAAGTTTCCTTTTATGGCGAGGCGGCGGCGGCGGCG
GCCCTATAAAAAGCGAAGCGCGCGGCGGGCGGGAGTCGCTGCGCGCTGCCTTCGCCCCGTGCCCCGCTCC
GCCGCCGCCTCGCGCCGCCCGCCCCGGCTCTGACTGACCGCGTTACTCCCACAGGTGAGCGGGCGGGACG
GCCCTTCTCCTCCGGGCTGTAATTAGCGCTTGGTTTAATGACGGCTTGTTTCTTTTCTGTGGCTGCGTGA
AAGCCTTGAGGGGCTCCGGGAGGGCCCTTTGTGCGGGGGGAGCGGCTCGGGGGGTGCGTGCGTGTGTGTG
TGCGTGGGGAGCGCCGCGTGCGGCTCCGCGCTGCCCGGCGGCTGTGAGCGCTGCGGGCGCGGCGCGGGGC
TTTGTGCGCTCCGCAGTGTGCGCGAGGGGAGCGCGGCCGGGGGCGGTGCCCCGCGGTGCGGGGGGGGCTG
CGAGGGGAACAAAGGCTGCGTGCGGGGTGTGTGCGTGGGGGGGTGAGCAGGGGGTGTGGGCGCGTCGGTC
GGGCTGCAACCCCCCCTGCACCCCCCTCCCCGAGTTGCTGAGCACGGCCCGGCTTCGGGTGCGGGGCTCC
GTACGGGGCGTGGCGCGGGGCTCGCCGTGCCGGGCGGGGGGTGGCGGCAGGTGGGGGTGCCGGGCGGGGC
GGGGCCGCCKCGGGCCGGGGRGGGCTCGGGGGRGGGGCGCGGCGGCCCCCGGAGCGCCGGCGGCTGTCGA
GGCGCGGCGAGCCGCAGCCATTGCCTTTTATGGTAATCGTGCGAGAGGGCGCAGGGACTTCCTTTGTCCC
AAATCTGTGCGGAGCCGAAATCTGGGAGGCGCCGCCGCACCCCCTCTAGCGGGCGCGGGGCGAAGCGGTG
CGGCGCCGGCAGGAAGGAAATGGGCGGGGAGGGCCTTCGTGCGTCGCCGCGCCGCCGTCCCCTTCTCCCT
CTCCAGCCTCGGGGCTGTCCGCGGGGGGACGGCTGCCTTCGGGGGGGACGGGGCAGGGCGGGGTTCGGCT
TCTGGCGTGTGACCGGCGGCTCTAGAGCCTCTGCTAACCATGTTCATGCCTTCTTCTTTTTCCTACAGCT
CCTGGGCAACGTGCTGGTTATTGTGCTGTCTCATCATTTTGGCAAAGAATTCGCCACCATGAGGAGGGGC
TCTGGGAGCGGTCCGGCCTGGTGGCTGCAGGTACTGTCGCCTTTCCTGTTGCTTTTGTTCCACGGAGCTC
TCGCGGATCAGATCCGCTACTCCATTCCCGAGGAGCTGGCCAAGAACTCGATAGTAGGAAACCTCGCAAG
GGATCTGGGGCTCAGTGTCCAGAATCTGCCCACCCGGAAGCTAAGGGTCAGCGCAGAGAAGGATTATTTT
ACTGTAAATCCAGAGAGTGGGGACTTACTTGTGGGTGACAGAATAGACAGAGAGCAGGTTTGCGGGAAGC
AGCCTCAGTGTGTTTTGGAGTTCGATATTGTCGCTGAGAAGCCCTTAAATATTTTCCACGTAGCTGTAAT
TCTTCAGGATGTGAACGACAACGCTCCTCTATTCAAACAGAGTGAGGTTGATTTAAACATTGGAGAGTCC
ACCAGACCAGGTAAAGCATTTCCATTGGATCCAGCCCTCGATTTAGATGCTGGTTCTAATTCTCTGCAAA
AATACTATCTCACTGACAATGAATACTTTGAAGTCACGGAGAAAGAGACCCCAGATGGACGTAAATATCC
TGAGTTGATTCTAAAACGTTTTCTGGACAGAGAAGAGCATAATTTTCACCAACTGGTCCTCACGGCTGTG
GATGGGGGAGATCCTCCCCGAAGTGGCACCACCCAGATCCGAATCCAAGTCACAGACATCAATGATAACC
CGCCAATGTTCAGCCAGGATGTGTTCAGTGTCACCCTTCGGGAGGATGTACCACCAGGCTTCTCCGTGCT
TCAGGTGACAGCCACCGACCAGGACGAGGGTGTCAATGCAGAAATCACCTACGCTTTTCACAATGTGGAT
GAACAAGTGGAACGGATTTTTAACTTAGACAAGAGAACAGGAGAAATCACGACAAAGGATAATTTGGATT
TCGAGACAGCTAAGAGTTACACCCTGAATGTAGAAGCAAAAGATCCCGGAGACCTAGCATCCCATTGTAG
TATCCAAGTGAAAATTCTGGATGAGAATGATTGTGTACCGGAAGTAATTGTGACGTCAGTATTTACCCCC
CTACCAGAAGATTCTCCACTAGGAACAGTCATCGCCTTGATAAAAACCAGAGACAGAGACTCTGGAGAAA
ATGGAGACGTCTACTGCCATGTGTTGGGAAATGAAGGGTTTGTATTGAAATCTTCTTCGAAGAATTATTA
CAAACTAGTGACAGACAGAACTCTAGACCGGGAGGCGATACCGGAATACAACGTCACCATTGTAGCTGCC
GATAGGGGTAAGCCCCCGCTCTCCTCTAACGTAATCATCACTCTCCATATCTCAGATGTCAACGACAATG
CACCGGTTTTTCACCAGGCCTCCTACTTGGTCCATGTGGCTGAGAACAACCCACCTGGAACCTCCATTGC
TCAAGTCAGTGCTTCTGACCCGGATTTGGGATCCAATGGCCTCATTTCCTACTCCATCATAGCCAGCGAC
CTAGAGCCAAGGGCACTATCGGCTAGCGGCGAGGAGCTGTTCACCGGGGTGGTGCCCATCCTGGTCGAGC
TGGACGGCGACGTAAACGGCCACAAGTTCAGCGTGTCCGGCGAGGGCGAGGGCGATGCCACCTACGGCAA
GCTGACCCTGAAGCTGATCTGCACCACCGGCAAGCTGCCCGTGCCCTGGCCCACCCTCGTGACCACCCTG
GGCTACGGCCTGCAGTGCTTCGCCCGCTACCCCGACCACATGAAGCAGCACGACTTCTTCAAGTCCGCCA
TGCCCGAAGGCTACGTCCAGGAGCGCACCATCTTCTTCAAGGACGACGGCAACTACAAGACCCGCGCCGA
GGTGAAGTTCGAGGGCGACACCCTGGTGAACCGCATCGAGCTGAAGGGCATCGACTTCAAGGAGGACGGC
AACATCCTGGGGCACAAGCTGGAGTACAACTACAACAGCCACAACGTCTATATCACCGCCGACAAGCAGA
AGAACGGCATCAAGGCCAACTTCAAGATCCGCCACAACATCGAGGACGGCGGCGTGCAGCTCGCCGACCA
CTACCAGCAGAACACCCCCATCGGCGACGGCCCCGTGCTGCTGCCCGACAACCACTACCTGAGCTACCAG
TCCAAGCTGAGCAAAGACCCCAACGAGAAGCGCGATCACATGGTCCTGCTGGAGTTCGTGACCGCCGCCG
GGATCCCACCCCCTGCTAGCTCCTTCGTGTCCGTGAACCAGGACAGTGGAGTGGTGTTCGCGCAGCGCGC
CTTCGACCACGAGCAGCTGCGCTCCTTCCAGCTGACACTACAGGCGCGGGACCACGGATCGCCCACACTC
AGTGCCAATGTGAGCATGCGTGTGCTGGTGGGCGACCGCAACGACAACGCGCCACGCGTGCTGTATCCCA
CACTTGAGCCCGACGGCTCTGCGCTCTTCGACATGGTGCCGCGCGCTGCCGAGCCCGGATACCTGGTCAC
CAAGGTGGTGGCTGTGGATGCAGACTCCGGACACAATGCCTGGCTATCTTACCACGTGCTGCAGGCCAGC
GATCCCGGGCTCTTCAGCCTGGGACTGCGCACAGGCGAGGTGCGCACAGCGCGTGCCCTGGGAGACAGGG
ACTCAGCGCGGCAGCGCCTTCTGGTCGCTGTGCGTGATGGTGGACAGCCACCGCTCTCCGCTACAGCCAC
GCTGCACCTCATCTTCGCTGACAGCCTGCAGGAGGTCCTGCCAGACCTCAGCGATGACCCTCTACCATCT
GACCCTCAGAGTGAGCTTCAGTTTTACCTGGTGGTGGCCTTGGCCCTGATCTCAGTACTCTTCCTCCTGT
CGGTGATTCTGGCTATTGCCCTGCGTCTGAGACACTCCTCCAGATCAGCTGCCTGGGGCTGCTTTCAACC
TGGCCTCAGCTCTAACCTTGCGACTGGAGTTCTCCCCAATTACAATGAGGGGACTTTACCTTATTCCTAC
AATGTGTGTATTGCCTCACAGTCAGCTAAGACAGAGTTTAATTTTCTCAATGTGACTCCGGAAGTTGCTC
CTCAGGACCTCCTCTGCGGCGACGACTCTTGGGTACCAGGTACTCTTGGAGACACTGACGTTCCGTTTGT
CTCGGATTCTATCTCAAAGCAAGCCCCGCCCAACACTGACTGGCGTTTCTCTCAAGCCCAGAGACCCGGC
ACGAGCGGATCCCAAAATGGTGATGAAACTGGCACCTGGCCCAACAACCAGTTTGATACAGAGATGCTGC
AAGCCATGATCTTGGCCTCTGCCAGCGAAGCTGCTGATGGGAGCTCTACCCTGGGAGGGGGCGCTGGCAC
CATGGGTCTGAGCGCTCGATACGGACCCCAGTTTACCCTGCAGCACGTGCCTGACTACCGCCAGAACGTG
TACATCCCTGGCAGCAATGCCACGCTGACCAATGCCGCTGGCAAACGAGATGGCAAGGCTCCAGCAGGTG
GTAATGGCAACAAGAAGAAATCGGGCAAGAAAGAGAAGAAGGGCGTTGCCATGCCAGGTGCCGAAGATGA
TGTGGTGTGAGAATTCACTCCTCAGGTGCAGGCTGCCTATCAGAAGGTGGTGGCTGGTGTGGCCAATGCC
CTGGCTCACAAATACCACTGAGATCTTTTTCCCTCTGCCAAAAATTATGGGGACATCATGAAGCCCCTTG
AGCATCTGACTTCTGGCTAATAAAGGAAATTTATTTTCATTGCAATAGTGTGTTGGAATTTTTTGTGTCT
CTCACTCGGAAGGACATATGGGAGGGCAAATCATTTAAAACATCAGAATGAGTATTTGGTTTAGAGTTTG
GCAACATATGCCCATATGCTGGCTGCCATGAACAAAGGTTGGCTATAAAGAGGTCATCAGTATATGAAAC
AGCCCCCTGCTGTCCATTCCTTATTCCATAGAAAAGCCTTGACTTGAGGTTAGATTTTTTTTATATTTTG
TTTTGTGTTATTTTTTTCTTTAACATCCCTAAAATTTTCCTTACATGTTTTACTAGCCAGATTTTTCCTC
CTCTCCTGACTACTCCCAGTCATAGCTGTCCCTCTTCTCTTATGGAGATCCCTCGACCTGCAGCCCAAGC
TTGGCGTAATCATGGTCATAGCTGTTTCCTGTGTGAAATTGTTATCCGCTCACAATTCCACACAACATAC
GAGCCGGAAGCATAAAGTGTAAAGCCTGGGGTGCCTAATGAGTGAGCTAACTCACATTAATTGCGTTGCG
CTCACTGCCCGCTTTCCAGTCGGGAAACCTGTCGTGCCAGCGGATCCGCATCTCAATTAGTCAGCAACCA
TAGTCCCGCCCCTAACTCCGCCCATCCCGCCCCTAACTCCGCCCAGTTCCGCCCATTCTCCGCCCCATGG
CTGACTAATTTTTTTTATTTATGCAGAGGCCGAGGCCGCCTCGGCCTCTGAGCTATTCCAGAAGTAGTGA
GGAGGCTTTTTTGGAGGCCTAGGCTTTTGCAAAAAGCTAACTTGTTTATTGCAGCTTATAATGGTTACAA
ATAAAGCAATAGCATCACAAATTTCACAAATAAAGCATTTTTTTCACTGCATTCTAGTTGTGGTTTGTCC
AAACTCATCAATGTATCTTATCATGTCTGGATCCGCTGCATTAATGAATCGGCCAACGCGCGGGGAGAGG
CGGTTTGCGTATTGGGCGCTCTTCCGCTTCCTCGCTCACTGACTCGCTGCGCTCGGTCGTTCGGCTGCGG
CGAGCGGTATCAGCTCACTCAAAGGCGGTAATACGGTTATCCACAGAATCAGGGGATAACGCAGGAAAGA
ACATGTGAGCAAAAGGCCAGCAAAAGGCCAGGAACCGTAAAAAGGCCGCGTTGCTGGCGTTTTTCCATAG
GCTCCGCCCCCCTGACGAGCATCACAAAAATCGACGCTCAAGTCAGAGGTGGCGAAACCCGACAGGACTA
TAAAGATACCAGGCGTTTCCCCCTGGAAGCTCCCTCGTGCGCTCTCCTGTTCCGACCCTGCCGCTTACCG
GATACCTGTCCGCCTTTCTCCCTTCGGGAAGCGTGGCGCTTTCTCATAGCTCACGCTGTAGGTATCTCAG
TTCGGTGTAGGTCGTTCGCTCCAAGCTGGGCTGTGTGCACGAACCCCCCGTTCAGCCCGACCGCTGCGCC
TTATCCGGTAACTATCGTCTTGAGTCCAACCCGGTAAGACACGACTTATCGCCACTGGCAGCAGCCACTG
GTAACAGGATTAGCAGAGCGAGGTATGTAGGCGGTGCTACAGAGTTCTTGAAGTGGTGGCCTAACTACGG
CTACACTAGAAGAACAGTATTTGGTATCTGCGCTCTGCTGAAGCCAGTTACCTTCGGAAAAAGAGTTGGT
AGCTCTTGATCCGGCAAACAAACCACCGCTGGTAGCGGTGGTTTTTTTGTTTGCAAGCAGCAGATTACGC
GCAGAAAAAAAGGATCTCAAGAAGATCCTTTGATCTTTTCTACGGGGTCTGACGCTCAGTGGAACGAAAA
CTCACGTTAAGGGATTTTGGTCATGAGATTATCAAAAAGGATCTTCACCTAGATCCTTTTAAATTAAAAA
TGAAGTTTTAAATCAATCTAAAGTATATATGAGTAAACTTGGTCTGACAGTTACCAATGCTTAATCAGTG
AGGCACCTATCTCAGCGATCTGTCTATTTCGTTCATCCATAGTTGCCTGACTCCCCGTCGTGTAGATAAC
TACGATACGGGAGGGCTTACCATCTGGCCCCAGTGCTGCAATGATACCGCGAGACCCACGCTCACCGGCT
CCAGATTTATCAGCAATAAACCAGCCAGCCGGAAGGGCCGAGCGCAGAAGTGGTCCTGCAACTTTATCCG
CCTCCATCCAGTCTATTAATTGTTGCCGGGAAGCTAGAGTAAGTAGTTCGCCAGTTAATAGTTTGCGCAA
CGTTGTTGCCATTGCTACAGGCATCGTGGTGTCACGCTCGTCGTTTGGTATGGCTTCATTCAGCTCCGGT
TCCCAACGATCAAGGCGAGTTACATGATCCCCCATGTTGTGCAAAAAAGCGGTTAGCTCCTTCGGTCCTC
CGATCGTTGTCAGAAGTAAGTTGGCCGCAGTGTTATCACTCATGGTTATGGCAGCACTGCATAATTCTCT
TACTGTCATGCCATCCGTAAGATGCTTTTCTGTGACTGGTGAGTACTCAACCAAGTCATTCTGAGAATAG
TGTATGCGGCGACCGAGTTGCTCTTGCCCGGCGTCAATACGGGATAATACCGCGCCACATAGCAGAACTT
TAAAAGTGCTCATCATTGGAAAACGTTCTTCGGGGCGAAAACTCTCAAGGATCTTACCGCTGTTGAGATC
CAGTTCGATGTAACCCACTCGTGCACCCAACTGATCTTCAGCATCTTTTACTTTCACCAGCGTTTCTGGG
TGAGCAAAAACAGGAAGGCAAAATGCCGCAAAAAAGGGAATAAGGGCGACACGGAAATGTTGAATACTCA
TACTCTTCCTTTTTCAATATTATTGAAGCATTTATCAGGGTTATTGTCTCATGAGCGGATACATATTTGA
ATGTATTTAGAAAAATAAACAAATAGGGGTTCCGCGCACATTTCCCCGAAAAGTGCCACCTG
